>Addgene plasmid #40194 | pEG608 | addgene partial sequence | sequence record 53591 | GFP-F 5'-GGTCCTTCTTGAGTTTGTAAC-3'
ATGCCCGGGGGATCGGTGGAGCTCCACCGGTGGCGGCCGCTCTAGAGAGAATCTTTATTTTCAGGGCGCC
GCCAAATTCGCCATGGACTACAAAGACCATGACGGTGATTATAAAGATCATGACATCGATTACAAGGATG
ACGATGACAAGCTTGCGGCCGCGAATTCATCGATAGATCTGATATCGGTACCGTACCCAGCTTTCTTGTA
CAAAGTGGAGATGAAAGCGGCATCAAATAGTGTCTCGTCGGCCGGAGGATCAGTGTCACCTACGACAACC
CAGCCACCACTACCACCAGGGCAGTCGTCACATCCTCAAATCTACGATCAACAGGTATTCACAATCAACA
AATGTTGATAATATTACAGTTATATTTTTCAGATGCAATATTACTTCGCTGCCGCGATGCCAAATCAGCC
GATGGCAACATACGCGGCGCAGAACGGATCTTCTCAGCAATATGCGCCAGCTGCCCCATACTATCAGGAT
GCGAATGGACAATATGTTCAAGTTCCTGCCAACGGTTCTATGGCTCCCCAGCAACATATGATGGTGTCAG
GACAGCCGTACCTTTATATGGCTCAGCCACAGCAAGGTGCGCAACAAGTGATGCAATCGGGACAGCCTCA
ACTTATTTACTATCAACAGAGTATGGCTCCACAAGCTGCTCCAATGTATTTCCACCCAATGCAAGCAGCC
CCAATGCTCCCAGAACAAATGGGAGTGATGCCGCATACGCAACCAGCTATCCCTC
