[The description below was written by a language model from this plasmid's Addgene catalogue record.]
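Description:
pEG608 is a C. elegans expression plasmid built on the pCG150 Gateway destination backbone, which carries an unc-119 rescuing fragment as the worm selectable marker, so that transformants can be recognised by rescue of the unc-119 mutant phenotype. In bacteria the plasmid is maintained under ampicillin selection; the record does not state the origin of replication or copy number.

The payload, summarised by the alternate name mex-5 prom::GFP/TEV/FLAG::MEX-5::mex-5 3'UTR, was assembled by a three-way Gateway LR reaction from three entry clones. A 4.4 kb mex-5 promoter fragment drives expression. An N-terminal tag module supplies GFP for live imaging, a TEV protease cleavage site, and a 3xFLAG epitope for detection or affinity purification. This is followed by a mex-5 genomic fragment running from the start ATG through 648 bp of its own 3'UTR. Using the native promoter and 3'UTR is intended to reproduce endogenous germline and early embryonic regulation of the fusion protein.

The record is internally inconsistent on one point. The insert fields describe exon 2 as recoded to be RNAi-resistant, a design that lets endogenous MEX-5/6 be depleted by RNAi while sparing the transgene. The depositor comments, however, state that the GFP::MEX-5 constructs used wild-type exon 2 sequence, with recoding applied to the parallel Dendra::MEX-5 series. Users should confirm the exon 2 sequence before relying on RNAi resistance. The construct comes from work on how the MEX-5 cytoplasmic gradient is regulated by a spatially segregated kinase/phosphatase cycle, and it suits visualising MEX-5 localisation and dynamics in transgenic worms.
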