Addgene plasmid #40194: pEG608
Depositing lab: Geraldine Seydoux. Depositing organization: Johns Hopkins University and School of Medicine. Publication: Regulation of the MEX-5 gradient by a spatially segregated kinase/phosphatase cycle. Griffin EE, Odde DJ, Seydoux G. Cell. 2011 Sep 16;146(6):955-68. 10.1016/j.cell.2011.08.012 PubMed 21925318.
Backbone
  Vector backbone: pCG150
  Backbone manufacturer: Addgene plasmid 17247
  Backbone size w/o insert (bp): 6351
  Modifications to backbone: See comment below
  Vector type: Worm Expression
  Selectable markers: unc-119 rescuing fragment
Growth in bacteria
  Bacterial resistance: Ampicillin, 100 μg/mL
  Growth temperature: 37°C
  Growth strain: DH5alpha
  Copy number: Unknown
Gene/Insert
  Gene/Insert name: Mex-5 (RNAi resistant)
  Species: C. elegans (nematode)
  Mutation: Exon 2 recoded to be RNAi-resistant
  GenBank ID: NM_070165.4 NP_502566.1
  Entrez Gene: mex-5 (a.k.a. CELE_W02A2.7)
  Promoter: 4.4 kb mex-5 promoter fragment
  Tag / fusion protein: GFP (N terminal on backbone); TEV protease cleavage site (N terminal on backbone); 3xFLAG (DYKDHDGDYKDHDIDYKDDDDK) (N terminal on backbone)
  Cloning method: Gateway Cloning
  Sequencing primers: 5′ GFP-F
Terms and licenses: Academic/Nonprofit Terms; Industry Terms: Not Available to Industry
Depositor comments: Dendra::MEX-5 constructs were constructed as follows. A 4.4 kb mex-5 promoter fragment based on Tenlen et al. (2008) was cloned into pDONRP4P1R (Invitrogen). Dendra2/TEV/S-peptide (Gallo et al., 2010) was cloned into pDONR201. A MEX-5 genomic fragment from the start ATG through 648 bp of 3'UTR was cloned into pDONRP2RP3. Exon 2 of mex-5 was recoded to be RNAi-resistant (Gen-Script) so as to allow depletion of endogenous MEX-5/6 without depletion of the transgene. These constructs were assembled into pCG150 using three-way Gateway system (LR reaction) (Invitrogen) (Merritt et al., 2008). Mutations were made by recombinant PCR and all inserts were sequenced verified. GFP::MEX-5 transgenes were constructed in the same way as Dendra::MEX-5 constructs except a pDONR201-GFP/TEV/FLAG entry clone was used and wild-type sequence of MEX-5 exon 2 was used. Alternate plasmid name: mex-5 prom::GFP/TEV/FLAG::MEX-5::mex-5 3'UTR
How to cite: pEG608 was a gift from Geraldine Seydoux (Addgene plasmid # 40194 ; http://n2t.net/addgene:40194 ; RRID:Addgene_40194)
